>Addgene plasmid #152986 | pDONR223 SARS-CoV-2 ORF10wu_nostop | addgene full sequence | sequence record 298315 | Addgene NGS Result
AATTAATACGCGTACCGCTAGCCAGGAAGAGTTTGTAGAAACGCAAAAAGGCCATCCGTCAGGATGGCCT
TCTGCTTAGTTTGATGCCTGGCAGTTTATGGCGGGCGTCCTGCCCGCCACCCTCCGGGCCGTTGCTTCAC
AACGTTCAAATCCGCTCCCGGCGGATTTGTCCTACTCAGGAGAGCGTTCACCGACAAACAACAGATAAAA
CGAAAGGCCCAGTCTTCCGACTGAGCCTTTCGTTTTATTTGATGCCTGGCAGTTCCCTACTCTCGCGTTA
ACGCTAGCATGGATGTTTTCCCAGTCACGACGTTGTAAAACGACGGCCAGTCTTAAGCTCGGGCCCCAAA
TAATGATTTTATTTTGACTGATAGTGACCTGTTCGTTGCAACAAATTGATGAGCAATGCTTTTTTATAAT
GCCAACTTTGTACAAAAAAGTTGGCATGGGCTACATCAACGTGTTCGCCTTCCCCTTCACCATCTACAGC
CTGCTGCTGTGCCGCATGAACTCCAGGAACTACATCGCTCAGGTGGACGTGGTGAACTTCAACCTGACCT
ACCCAACTTTCTTGTACAAAGTTGGCATTATAAGAAAGCATTGCTTATCAATTTGTTGCAACGAACAGGT
CACTATCAGTCAAAATAAAATCATTATTTGCCATCCAGCTGATATCCCCTATAGTGAGTCGTATTACATG
GTCATAGCTGTTTCCTGGCAGCTCTGGCCCGTGTCTCAAAATCTCTGATGTTACATTGCACAAGATAAAA
ATATATCATCATGCCTCCTCTAGACCAGCCAGGACAGAAATGCCTCGACTTCGCTGCTACCCAAGGTTGC
CGGGTGACGCACACCGTGGAAACGGATGAAGGCACGAACCCAGTGGACATAAGCCTGTTCGGTTCGTAAG
CTGTAATGCAAGTAGCGTATGCGCTCACGCAACTGGTCCAGAACCTTGACCGAACGCAGCGGTGGTAACG
GCGCAGTGGCGGTTTTCATGGCTTGTTATGACTGTTTTTTTGGGGTACAGTCTATGCCTCGGGCATCCAA
GCAGCAAGCGCGTTACGCCGTGGGTCGATGTTTGATGTTATGGAGCAGCAACGATGTTACGCAGCAGGGC
AGTCGCCCTAAAACAAAGTTAAACATTATGAGGGAAGCGGTGATCGCCGAAGTATCGACTCAACTATCAG
AGGTAGTTGGCGTCATCGAGCGCCATCTCGAACCGACGTTGCTGGCCGTACATTTGTACGGCTCCGCAGT
GGATGGCGGCCTGAAGCCACACAGTGATATTGATTTGCTGGTTACGGTGACCGTAAGGCTTGATGAAACA
ACGCGGCGAGCTTTGATCAACGACCTTTTGGAAACTTCGGCTTCCCCTGGAGAGAGCGAGATTCTCCGCG
CTGTAGAAGTCACCATTGTTGTGCACGACGACATCATTCCGTGGCGTTATCCAGCTAAGCGCGAACTGCA
ATTTGGAGAATGGCAGCGCAATGACATTCTTGCAGGTATCTTCGAGCCAGCCACGATCGACATTGATCTG
GCTATCTTGCTGACAAAAGCAAGAGAACATAGCGTTGCCTTGGTAGGTCCAGCGGCGGAGGAACTCTTTG
ATCCGGTTCCTGAACAGGATCTATTTGAGGCGCTAAATGAAACCTTAACGCTATGGAACTCGCCGCCCGA
CTGGGCTGGCGATGAGCGAAATGTAGTGCTTACGTTGTCCCGCATTTGGTACAGCGCAGTAACCGGCAAA
ATCGCGCCGAAGGATGTCGCTGCCGACTGGGCAATGGAGCGCCTGCCGGCCCAGTATCAGCCCGTCATAC
TTGAAGCTAGACAGGCTTATCTTGGACAAGAAGAAGATCGCTTGGCCTCGCGCGCAGATCAGTTGGAAGA
ATTTGTCCACTACGTGAAAGGCGAGATCACCAAGGTAGTCGGCAAATAACCCTCGAGCCACCCATGACCA
AAATCCCTTAACGTGAGTTACGCGTCGTTCCACTGAGCGTCAGACCCCGTAGAAAAGATCAAAGGATCTT
CTTGAGATCCTTTTTTTCTGCGCGTAATCTGCTGCTTGCAAACAAAAAAACCACCGCTACCAGCGGTGGT
TTGTTTGCCGGATCAAGAGCTACCAACTCTTTTTCCGAAGGTAACTGGCTTCAGCAGAGCGCAGATACCA
AATACTGTTCTTCTAGTGTAGCCGTAGTTAGGCCACCACTTCAAGAACTCTGTAGCACCGCCTACATACC
TCGCTCTGCTAATCCTGTTACCAGTGGCTGCTGCCAGTGGCGATAAGTCGTGTCTTACCGGGTTGGACTC
AAGACGATAGTTACCGGATAAGGCGCAGCGGTCGGGCTGAACGGGGGGTTCGTGCACACAGCCCAGCTTG
GAGCGAACGACCTACACCGAACTGAGATACCTACAGCGTGAGCTATGAGAAAGCGCCACGCTTCCCGAAG
GGAGAAAGGCGGACAGGTATCCGGTAAGCGGCAGGGTCGGAACAGGAGAGCGCACGAGGGAGCTTCCAGG
GGGAAACGCCTGGTATCTTTATAGTCCTGTCGGGTTTCGCCACCTCTGACTTGAGCGTCGATTTTTGTGA
TGCTCGTCAGGGGGGCGGAGCCTATGGAAAAACGCCAGCAACGCGGCCTTTTTACGGTTCCTGGCCTTTT
GCTGGCCTTTTGCTCACATGTTCTTTCCTGCGTTATCCCCTGATTCTGTGGATAACCGTATTACCGCCTT
TGAGTGAGCTGATACCGCTCGCCGCAGCCGAACGACCGAGCGCAGCGAGTCAGTGAGCGAGGAAGCGGAA
GAGCGCCCAATACGCAAACCGCCTCTCCCCGCGCGTTGGCCGATTCATTAATGCAGCTGGCACGACAGGT
TTCCCGACTGGAAAGCGGGCAGTGAGCGCAACGC
Features (pLannotate 1.2.2; 11 found; start..end, strand, type, name):
     46..73      -  terminator     rrnB T2 terminator: transcription terminator T2 from the E. coli rrnB gene
    205..248     +  terminator     rrnB T1 terminator: Escherichia coli rrnB; transcription terminator T1 from the E. coli rrnB gene
    295..331     -  CDS            lacZα (fragment): LacZα fragment of β-galactosidase; lacZ fragment
    348..443     +  protein_bind   attL3: mutant version of attL; recombination site for the Gateway® LR reaction LR Clonase™
    561..660     -  protein_bind   attL2: mutant version of attL; recombination site for the Gateway® LR reaction LR Clonase™
    678..696     -  promoter       T7 promoter: promoter for bacteriophage T7 RNA polymerase
    886..909     +  promoter       Pc promoter (fragment): intI1 (promoter lies within the coding sequence); class 1 integron promoter
   1085..1141    +  CDS            GmR (fragment): gentamycin acetyltransferase; aacC1; confers resistance to gentamycin
   1148..1939    +  CDS            SmR: aminoglycoside adenylyltransferase (Murphy, 1985); aadA; confers resistance to spectinomycin and streptomycin
   2032..2620    +  rep_origin     ori: high-copy-number ColE1/pMB1/pBR322/pUC origin of replication
   2803..2895    +  CDS            lacI (fragment): lac repressor; lacI; The lac repressor binds to the lac operator to inhibit transcription in E. coli. This inhibition can be relieved by adding lactose or isopropyl-β-D-thiogalactopyranoside (IPTG).
