[The description below was written by a language model from this plasmid's Addgene catalogue record and pLannotate feature annotations shown in this document.]
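Description:
pDONR223 SARS-CoV-2 ORF10wu_nostop is a Gateway-compatible entry clone built on the pDONR223 backbone. It carries the coding sequence of ORF10 from SARS-CoV-2 isolate Wuhan-Hu-1, as defined in the original genome annotation of that isolate. The 114 bp insert was made synthetically and codon-optimised, so it differs from the viral sequence by many synonymous changes. As the name indicates, it lacks a stop codon, a format that normally allows the ORF to be fused in frame to C-terminal tags once it is moved into a suitable destination vector.

The plasmid is maintained in E. coli through a high-copy ColE1/pUC-type origin. It is selected with spectinomycin via the aadA (SmR) aminoglycoside adenylyltransferase gene, which sits downstream of a class 1 integron Pc promoter fragment and a residual gentamicin acetyltransferase fragment. In the sequenced record of about 2.9 kb, the insert region has no annotation of its own. It lies between two attL recombination sites, which the automated annotation labels attL3 and attL2. These are the sites LR Clonase uses to transfer the ORF into attR-containing destination vectors. The sequenced entry clone is smaller than the listed 5,005 bp empty backbone, which would fit replacement of the donor vector's cassette during Gateway cloning, although the record does not say so. The rrnB T1 and T2 terminators upstream of the cassette insulate it from read-through transcription. A T7 promoter lies just outside the attL2 site, and the small lacZα and lacI fragments are backbone remnants.

No expression promoter for the insert is evident, as expected for an entry clone. The construct belongs to a collection of SARS-CoV-2 coding regions and serves as a shuttle source of ORF10 for generating expression clones.
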