Addgene plasmid #152986: pDONR223 SARS-CoV-2 ORF10wu_nostop
Purpose: Gateway-compatible Entry vector, with insert of ORF10wu gene's CDS from SARS-CoV-2 genome definition in Wu et al, Nature 2020
Depositing lab: Fritz Roth. Depositing organization: Sinai Health System. Publication: A Comprehensive, Flexible Collection of SARS-CoV-2 Coding Regions. Kim DK, Knapp JJ, Kuang D, Chawla A, Cassonnet P, Lee H, Sheykhkarimli D, Samavarchi-Tehrani P, Abdouni H, Rayhan A, Li R, Pogoutse O, Coyaud E, van der Werf S, Demeret C, Gingras AC, Taipale M, Raught B, Jacob Y, Roth FP. G3 (Bethesda). 2020 Aug 6. pii: g3.120.401554. doi: 10.1534/g3.120.401554. PubMed 32763951.
Backbone
  Vector backbone: pDONR223
  Backbone manufacturer: Rual et al, Genome Res. 14:2128-2135, 2004
  Backbone size w/o insert (bp): 5005
  Vector type: Gateway-compatible Entry vector
Growth in bacteria
  Bacterial resistance: Spectinomycin, 50 μg/mL
  Growth temperature: 37°C
  Growth strain: DH5alpha
  Copy number: Unknown
Gene/Insert
  Gene/Insert name: ORF10wu
  Species: SARS-CoV-2 isolate Wuhan-Hu-1
  Insert size (bp): 114
  Mutation: Many synonymous changes due to codon optimization
  Cloning method: Gateway Cloning
  Sequencing primers: 5′ M13 F; 3′ M13 R
Resource information
  A portion of this plasmid was derived from a plasmid made by: Synthesized from IDT
Terms and licenses: Academic/Nonprofit Terms; Industry Terms
How to cite: pDONR223 SARS-CoV-2 ORF10wu_nostop was a gift from Fritz Roth (Addgene plasmid # 152986 ; http://n2t.net/addgene:152986 ; RRID:Addgene_152986)
