>Addgene plasmid #152986 | pDONR223 SARS-CoV-2 ORF10wu_nostop | depositor partial sequence | sequence record 296001 | Inserted CDS without stop codon
ATGGGCTACATCAACGTGTTCGCCTTCCCCTTCACCATCTACAGCCTGCTGCTGTGCCGCATGAACTCCA
GGAACTACATCGCTCAGGTGGACGTGGTGAACTTCAACCTGACC
